Addgene plasmid #24040: RPL3-GFP (96)
Depositing lab: Michael Rout. Depositing organization: Rockefeller University.
Backbone
  Vector backbone: yEGFP3
  Backbone size w/o insert (bp): 5000
  Vector type: Yeast Expression
  Selectable markers: LEU2
Growth in bacteria
  Bacterial resistance: Ampicillin, 100 μg/mL
  Growth temperature: 37°C
  Growth strain: DH5alpha
  Copy number: Unknown
Gene/Insert
  Gene/Insert name: RPL3
  Species: S. cerevisiae (budding yeast)
  Entrez Gene: RPL3 (a.k.a. YOR063W, MAK8, TCM1, YOR29-14)
  Tag / fusion protein: EGFP (C terminal on insert)
  Cloning method: Restriction Enzyme; 5′ cloning site EcoRI (unknown if destroyed); 3′ cloning site HindIII (unknown if destroyed)
  Sequencing primers: 5′ EGFP-N
Terms and licenses: Academic/Nonprofit Terms; Industry Terms: Not Available to Industry
Depositor comments: Entire RPL3 ORF inserted upstream of eGFP in EcoRI/HindIII of yEGFP3. An F379S mutation found in Addgene quality control sequencing. No evidence to suggest mutation affects activity.
How to cite: RPL3-GFP (96) was a gift from Michael Rout (Addgene plasmid # 24040 ; http://n2t.net/addgene:24040 ; RRID:Addgene_24040)
