[The description below was written by a language model from this plasmid's Addgene catalogue record.]
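Description:
RPL3-GFP (96) is a yeast expression plasmid built on the yEGFP3 backbone (about 5 kb without insert) that encodes the Saccharomyces cerevisiae ribosomal protein L3 fused to green fluorescent protein. The entire RPL3 open reading frame (also known as YOR063W, MAK8 or TCM1) was inserted by restriction cloning between the EcoRI and HindIII sites, directly upstream of the GFP coding sequence, so that the fluorescent protein sits at the C terminus of Rpl3. The record lists the tag as EGFP, while the backbone name suggests the yeast-optimised yEGFP3 variant. Whether the cloning sites survived ligation is not recorded.

The plasmid is a shuttle vector. It is propagated in E. coli under ampicillin selection and maintained in yeast through the LEU2 auxotrophic marker, which complements leucine auxotrophy in leu2 host strains. The record does not state which promoter drives the fusion, what terminator is used, or which yeast replication element (centromeric, 2μ or integrative) the backbone carries. The bacterial copy number is listed as unknown. No feature table accompanies the entry, so these elements cannot be inferred.

Repository quality-control sequencing found an F379S substitution in the RPL3 coding region, and the depositor notes no evidence that it affects activity. The intended application is not spelled out, but a GFP-tagged large-subunit ribosomal protein of this kind is generally suited to live-cell fluorescence imaging of the protein's localisation in budding yeast, such as following its nuclear import, its assembly into ribosomal subunits or their export.
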