>Addgene plasmid #24040 | RPL3-GFP (96) | addgene partial sequence | sequence record 29835 | 24040 with GFP-R
TTTAGACATTTTAATAAAGCTTGTCAAGTCCTTCTTCAAAGTACCCATGGAAGCATGCTTTTCAGCTGGG
GTTTGGAATCTACCCTTACCGAACTTAGAAGCAGTGTCAATCCACTTCAAGCTGACTTCTTCCAAAGCCT
TTCTAGAAGTGTTGGTGTACAAAGACTTTCTCAAAGTAACAATTCTCTTTCTGTTACCTGGGATACAACC
TTTAACCATGATGAAGTCGTTCTTAATTTCACCGTAGTGGACGAAACCACCCATTGGGGTAATAGTCTTC
TTGGTTCTGTCGAAGCTGGTAGCACCGTTAGCTTCATCATCACCCTTACCGACTCTGTAAATCTTGTGGT
TAATGGAGGTTCTGGAATGGTAACCTCTTTGACCAGCTCTGGCAACACTCCACATAACGTGGGCTGGATG
CCAAGCACCAATACAAGCAACCTTTCTTAGACCTCTGTGAGTCTTTCTTGGCAATTTCTTAGTACCCCAT
CTGTGGGTAACACCTTCGAAACCGTGACCCTTGGTGACAGCAATAGCGTCAATCA
